Addgene plasmid #217606: DVA_pBR322_AH
Purpose: (Empty Backbone) Destination vector with ampicillin resistance and pBR322 origin of replication. Carries A-H CIDAR MoClo overhangs for level 0 or 2 construct cloning.
Depositing lab: Wei Huang. Depositing organization: University of Oxford. Publication: Construction and Characterization of MoClo-Compatible Vectors for Modular Protein Expression in E. coli. Nielsen JR, Lewis MJ, Huang WE. ACS Synth Biol. 2025 Jan 12. doi: 10.1021/acssynbio.4c00564. PubMed 39801078.
Backbone
  Vector backbone: DVA
  Vector type: Synthetic Biology
Growth in bacteria
  Bacterial resistance: Ampicillin, 100 μg/mL
  Growth temperature: 37°C
  Growth strain: DH5alpha
  Copy number: Low Copy
Gene/Insert
  Gene/Insert name: None
  Mutation: None
Terms and licenses: Academic/Nonprofit Terms; Industry Terms: Not Available to Industry
How to cite: DVA_pBR322_AH was a gift from Wei Huang (Addgene plasmid # 217606 ; http://n2t.net/addgene:217606 ; RRID:Addgene_217606)
