[The description below was written by a language model from this plasmid's Addgene catalogue record and pLannotate feature annotations shown in this document.]
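Description:
DVA_pBR322_AH is an empty destination vector for the CIDAR MoClo modular cloning system, built on the DVA (ampicillin-resistant destination vector) backbone and intended for propagation and use in E. coli. It is about 3.2 kb and is selected through the β-lactamase gene (AmpR) driven by its native bla promoter. Replication depends on a pBR322-type ColE1/pMB1 origin. The annotation also detects a rop coding sequence (called as a fragment) and the pBR322 basis-of-mobility (bom) region alongside the origin. Rop helps restrain plasmid copy number, which is consistent with the catalogue listing this vector as low copy, even though the generic annotation label describes the origin family as high copy. A short mbeC fragment is also annotated, probably a carry-over from the ColE1-type replicon region.

The cloning site is a lacZα dropout cassette. A lac promoter with its CAP binding site and lac operator drives a LacZα fragment that includes a pUC18/19-type multiple cloning site. Small lacI and bom fragments flank this cassette. According to the record, the cassette is bordered by the A and H CIDAR MoClo fusion overhangs, so a Golden Gate reaction replaces lacZα with the incoming part or assembly, which typically allows blue/white screening for correct clones. The Type IIS sites themselves are not annotated in the feature table. The A–H overhang pair suits the vector for cloning level 0 parts or level 2 multi-transcription-unit assemblies. A BioBrick prefix and bacterial terminators, including the fd terminator, surround the cloning region and help insulate it from backbone transcription. No insert is present. The vector belongs to a set of MoClo-compatible backbones with different origins, made for tuning modular protein expression in E. coli.
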