Features (pLannotate 1.2.2; 16 found; start..end, strand, type, name):
    683..787     -  promoter       AmpR promoter: bla
    877..920     -  terminator     bacterial terminator: putative bacterial transcription terminator
    923..944     +  misc_feature   BioBrick prefix: BioBrick prefix for parts that do not start with "ATG"
    975..1033    +  misc_feature   bom (fragment): basis of mobility region from pBR322
   1039..1196    -  CDS            lacZα (fragment): LacZα fragment of β-galactosidase; lacZ fragment
   1193..1249    +  misc_feature   MCS: pUC18/19 multiple cloning site
   1286..1302    -  protein_bind   lac operator: The lac repressor binds to the lac operator to inhibit transcription in E. coli. This inhibition can be relieved by adding lactose or isopropyl-β-D-thiogalactopyranoside (IPTG). lac repressor encoded by lacI
   1310..1340    -  promoter       lac promoter: promoter for the E. coli lac operon
   1355..1376    -  protein_bind   CAP binding site: CAP binding activates transcription in the presence of cAMP. E. coli catabolite activator protein
   1389..1457    -  CDS            lacI (fragment): lac repressor; lacI; The lac repressor binds to the lac operator to inhibit transcription in E. coli. This inhibition can be relieved by adding lactose or isopropyl-β-D-thiogalactopyranoside (IPTG).
   1546..1656    -  CDS            mbeC (fragment): MBEC_ECOLX - Experimental evidence at protein level: Swiss-Prot protein existence level 1. Required for efficient mobilization of ColE1 plasmid and is thus essential to promote the specific transfer of the plasmid during conjugation. Probably functions by inducing DNA bending, helping the MbeA relaxase to melt the DNA around the nic site and cleave the phosphodiester bond. Binds specifically double-stranded DNA (dsDNA) containing the ColE1 oriT but does not recognize the inverted repeat (IR). From Escherichia coli.
   1696..1888    +  CDS            rop (fragment): Rop protein, which maintains plasmids at low copy number; rop
   1990..2129    +  misc_feature   bom: basis of mobility region from pBR322
   2315..2903    -  rep_origin     ori: high-copy-number ColE1/pMB1/pBR322/pUC origin of replication
   2934..2973    -  terminator     fd terminator: central terminator from bacteriophage fd (Otsuka and Kunisawa, 1982)
   2979..682     -  CDS            AmpR (across the origin): β-lactamase; bla; confers resistance to ampicillin, carbenicillin, and related antibiotics
>Addgene plasmid #217606 | DVA_pBR322_AH | addgene full sequence | sequence record 444824 | Addgene NGS Result
ACCAGCCAGCCGGAAGGGCCGAGCGCAGAAGTGGTCCTGCAACTTTATCCGCCTCCATCCAGTCTATTAA
TTGTTGCCGGGAAGCTAGAGTAAGTAGTTCGCCAGTTAATAGTTTGCGCAACGTTGTTGCCATTGCTACA
GGCATCGTGGTGTCACGCTCGTCGTTTGGTATGGCTTCATTCAGCTCCGGTTCCCAACGATCAAGGCGAG
TTACATGATCCCCCATGTTGTGCAAAAAAGCGGTTAGCTCCTTCGGTCCTCCGATCGTTGTCAGAAGTAA
GTTGGCCGCAGTGTTATCACTCATGGTTATGGCAGCACTGCATAATTCTCTTACTGTCATGCCATCCGTA
AGATGCTTTTCTGTGACTGGTGAGTACTCAACCAAGTCATTCTGAGAATAGTGTATGCGGCGACCGAGTT
GCTCTTGCCCGGCGTCAATACGGGATAATACCGCGCCACATAGCAGAACTTTAAAAGTGCTCATCATTGG
AAAACGTTCTTCGGGGCGAAAACTCTCAAGGATCTTACCGCTGTTGAGATCCAGTTCGATGTAACCCACT
CGTGCACCCAACTGATCTTCAGCATCTTTTACTTTCACCAGCGTTTCTGGGTGAGCAAAAACAGGAAGGC
AAAATGCCGCAAAAAAGGGAATAAGGGCGACACGGAAATGTTGAATACTCATACTCTTCCTTTTTCAATA
TTATTGAAGCATTTATCAGGGTTATTGTCTCATGAGCGGATACATATTTGAATGTATTTAGAAAAATAAA
CAAATAGGGGTTCCGCGCACATTTCCCCGAAAAGTGCCACCTGACGTCTAAGAAACCATTATTATCATGA
CATTAACCTATAAAAATAGGCGTATCACGAGGCAGAATTTCAGATAAAAAAAATCCTTAGCTTTCGCTAA
GGATGATTTCTGGAATTCGCGGCCGCTTCTAGAGACTAGTGGAGGTCTCAGGAGATGTCTTCCCTGCACC
ATATGCGGTGTGAAATACCGCACAGATGCGTAAGGAGAAAATACCGCATCAGGCGCCATTCGCCATTCAG
GCTGCGCAACTGTTGGGAAGGGCGATCGGTGCGGGCCTCTTCGCTATTACGCCAGCTGGCGAAAGGGGGA
TGTGCTGCAAGGCGATTAAGTTGGGTAACGCCAGGGTTTTCCCAGTCACGACGTTGTAAAACGACGGCCA
GTGAATTCGAGCTCGGTACCCGGGGATCCTCTAGAGTCGACCTGCAGGCATGCAAGCTTGGCGTAATCAT
GGTCATAGCTGTTTCCTGTGTGAAATTGTTATCCGCTCACAATTCCACACAACATACGAGCCGGAAGCAT
AAAGTGTAAAGCCTGGGGTGCCTAATGAGTGAGCTAACTCACATTAATTGCGTTGCGCTCACTGCCCGCT
TTCCAGTCGGGAAACCTGTCGTGCCAGCTGCATTAATGAATCGGCCAACGCGCGGGGGTTAAGAAGACGT
ACTAAGAGACCTTCTAACACCTACATCTGTATTAACGAAGCGCTGGCATTGACCCTGAGTGATTTTTCTC
TGGTCCCGCCGCATCCATACCGCCAGTTGTTTACCCTCACAACGTTCCAGTAACCGGGCATGTTCATCAT
CAGTAACCCGTATCGTGAGCATCCTCTCTCGTTTCATCGGTATCATTACCCCATGAACAGAAATCCCCCT
TACACGGAGGCATCAGTGACCAAACAGGAAAAAACCGCCCTTAACATGGCCCGCTTTATCAGAAGCCAGA
CATTAACGCTTCTGGAGAAACTCAACGAGCTGGACCGCGGATGAACAGGCAGACATCTGTGAATCGCTTC
ACGACCACGCTGATGAGCTTTACCGCAGCTGCCTCGCGCGTTTCGGTGATGACGGTGAAAACCTCTGACA
CATGCAGCTCCCGGCGACGGTCACAGCTTGTCTGTAAGCGGATGCCGGGAGCAGACAAGCCCGTCAGGGC
GCGTCAGCGGGTGTTGGCGGGTGTCGGGGCGCAGCCATGACCCAGTCACGTAGCGATAGCGGAGTGTATA
CTGGCTTAACTATGCGGCATCAGAGCAGATTGTACTGAGAGTGCACCATTGCGGTGTGAAATACCGCACA
GATGCGTAAGGAGAAAATACCGCATCAGGCGCTCTTCCGCTTCCTCGCTCACTGACTCGCTGCGCTCGGT
CGTTCGGCTGCGGCGAGCGGTATCAGCTCACTCAAAGGCGGTAATACGGTTATCCACAGAATCAGGGGAT
AACGCAGGAAAGAACATGTGAGCAAAAGGCCAGCAAAAGGCCAGGAACCGTAAAAAGGCCGCGTTGCTGG
CGTTTTTCCATAGGCTCCGCCCCCCTGACGAGCATCACAAAAATCGACGCTCAAGTCAGAGGTGGCGAAA
CCCGACAGGACTATAAAGATACCAGGCGTTTCCCCCTGGAAGCTCCCTCGTGCGCTCTCCTGTTCCGACC
CTGCCGCTTACCGGATACCTGTCCGCCTTTCTCCCTTCGGGAAGCGTGGCGCTTTCTCATAGCTCACGCT
GTAGGTATCTCAGTTCGGTGTAGGTCGTTCGCTCCAAGCTGGGCTGTGTGCACGAACCCCCCGTTCAGCC
CGACCGCTGCGCCTTATCCGGTAACTATCGTCTTGAGTCCAACCCGGTAAGACACGACTTATCGCCACTG
GCAGCAGCCACTGGTAACAGGATTAGCAGAGCGAGGTATGTAGGCGGTGCTACAGAGTTCTTGAAGTGGT
GGCCTAACTACGGCTACACTAGAAGGACAGTATTTGGTATCTGCGCTCTGCTGAAGCCAGTTACCTTCGG
AAAAAGAGTTGGTAGCTCTTGATCCGGCAAACAAACCACCGCTGGTAGCGGTGGTTTTTTTGTTTGCAAG
CAGCAGATTACGCGCAGAAAAAAAGGATCTCAAGAAGATCCTTTGATCTTTTCTACCGGTCCGTCCAAAA
AAAAAGGCTCCAAAAGGAGCCTTTAATTGTATCGGTGATTACCAATGCTTAATCAGTGAGGCACCTATCT
CAGCGATCTGTCTATTTCGTTCATCCATAGTTGCCTGACTCCCCGTCGTGTAGATAACTACGATACGGGA
GGGCTTACCATCTGGCCCCAGTGCTGCAATGATACCGCGCGACCCACGCTCACCGGCTCCAGATTTATCA
GCAATAA
